Addgene plasmid #145358: pCellFree_G06_ZIKV NS5
Purpose: Cell-free expression vector for Zika virus NS5 protein with C-term mCherry
Depositing lab: Rob Parton. Depositing organization: University of Queensland. Publication: Mapping Interactions among Cell-Free Expressed Zika Virus Proteins. Varasteh Moradi S, Gagoski D, Mureev S, Walden P, McMahon KA, Parton RG, Johnston WA, Alexandrov K. J Proteome Res. 2020 Apr 3;19(4):1522-1532. doi: 10.1021/acs.jproteome.9b00771. Epub 2020 Mar 9. PubMed 32081002.
Backbone
  Vector backbone: pCellFree_G08
  Vector type: Bacterial Expression
Growth in bacteria
  Bacterial resistance: Ampicillin, 100 μg/mL
  Growth temperature: 37°C
  Growth strain: DH5alpha
  Copy number: High Copy
Gene/Insert
  Gene/Insert name: ZIKV NS5
  Species: NC_012532 (ZIKAV)
  Promoter: T7
  Tag / fusion protein: mCherry and 8xHis (C terminal on backbone)
  Cloning method: Gateway Cloning
Terms and licenses: Academic/Nonprofit Terms; Industry Terms: Not Available to Industry
How to cite: pCellFree_G06_ZIKV NS5 was a gift from Rob Parton (Addgene plasmid # 145358 ; http://n2t.net/addgene:145358 ; RRID:Addgene_145358)
