[The description below was written by a language model from this plasmid's Addgene catalogue record and pLannotate feature annotations shown in this document.]
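Description:
pCellFree_G06_ZIKV NS5 is a 6.2 kb Gateway-derived plasmid for producing the Zika virus NS5 protein in cell-free (in vitro transcription/translation) systems. It is catalogued as a bacterial expression vector. It is maintained in E. coli as a high-copy plasmid through a ColE1/pUC-type origin and selected with ampicillin via the β-lactamase gene and its own promoter. The record is inconsistent about the backbone: the plasmid name points to pCellFree_G06, while the backbone field lists pCellFree_G08.

The expression cassette starts with a T7 promoter. This is followed by an unannotated leader of roughly 130 nt whose function the feature table does not identify. The NS5 coding region comes next, matching the RNA-dependent RNA polymerase/methyltransferase portion of the Zika polyprotein (reference genome NC_012532). It is flanked by attB1 and attB2 sites, the scars left by Gateway recombination. Downstream of attB2 lies mCherry, so translation yields NS5 with a C-terminal red fluorescent protein. The catalogue also lists a backbone-encoded C-terminal 8xHis tag, but this is not annotated separately in the feature table. A T7 terminator closes the transcription unit. The short "SET1" fragment just before the terminator is probably incidental homology to T7 gene 10 sequence rather than a functional solubility tag. The lac promoter, operator, CAP site and lacI fragment on the opposite strand look like backbone remnants that play no part in expression.

According to the associated publication title, the construct belongs to a set used to map interactions among cell-free expressed Zika virus proteins. In such work the mCherry fusion provides a fluorescent readout of expression and a label for pairwise binding assays, and the His tag offers an affinity handle.
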