Features (pLannotate 1.2.2; 14 found; start..end, strand, type, name):
      7..25      +  promoter       T7 promoter: promoter for bacteriophage T7 RNA polymerase
    160..184     +  protein_bind   attB1: mutant version of attB; recombination site for the Gateway® BP reaction BP Clonase™
    187..2895    +  CDS            POLG_ZIKV (fragment): Experimental evidence at protein level: Swiss-Prot protein existence level 1. [RNA-directed RNA polymerase NS5]: Replicates the viral (+) and (-) RNA genome, and performs the capping of genomes in the cytoplasm (PubMed:31090058). Methylates viral RNA cap at guanine N-7 and ribose 2'-O positions. Once sufficient NS5 is expressed, binds to the cap-proximal structure and inhibits further translation of the viral genome (PubMed:32313955). Besides its role in RNA genome replication, also prevents the establishment of a cellular antiviral state by blocking the interferon-alpha/beta (IFN-alpha/beta)
   2897..2921    -  protein_bind   attB2: mutant version of attB; recombination site for the Gateway® BP reaction BP Clonase™
   2947..3645    +  CDS            mCherry: mCherry is a basic (constitutively fluorescent) red fluorescent protein published in 2004, derived from Discosoma sp.. It is reported to be a very rapidly-maturing monomer with low acid sensitivity.
   3852..3883    +  CDS            SET1 (fragment): solubility-enhancement tag derived from T7 phage gene 10B
   3901..3947    +  terminator     T7 terminator: transcription terminator for bacteriophage T7 RNA polymerase
   4049..4065    -  protein_bind   lac operator: The lac repressor binds to the lac operator to inhibit transcription in E. coli. This inhibition can be relieved by adding lactose or isopropyl-β-D-thiogalactopyranoside (IPTG). lac repressor encoded by lacI
   4073..4103    -  promoter       lac promoter: promoter for the E. coli lac operon
   4118..4139    -  protein_bind   CAP binding site: CAP binding activates transcription in the presence of cAMP. E. coli catabolite activator protein
   4152..4244    -  CDS            lacI (fragment): lac repressor; lacI; The lac repressor binds to the lac operator to inhibit transcription in E. coli. This inhibition can be relieved by adding lactose or isopropyl-β-D-thiogalactopyranoside (IPTG).
   4427..5015    -  rep_origin     ori: high-copy-number ColE1/pMB1/pBR322/pUC origin of replication
   5186..6046    -  CDS            AmpR: β-lactamase; bla; confers resistance to ampicillin, carbenicillin, and related antibiotics
   6047..6151    -  promoter       AmpR promoter: bla
>Addgene plasmid #145358 | pCellFree_G06_ZIKV NS5 | addgene full sequence | sequence record 305941 | Addgene NGS Result
GACGTCTAATACGACTCACTATAGGGACATCTTAAGTTTATTTTATTTTATTTTATTTTATTTTATTTTA
TTTTATTTTATTTTATTTTATTTTATTTAACCATGACAGTAATGTATAAAGTCTGTAAAGACATTAAACA
CGTAAGTGAAACCATGGGCACAAGTTTGTACAAAAAAGCAGGCTTCGGAGGTGGGACGGGAGAGACTCTG
GGAGAGAAGTGGAAAGCTCGTCTGAATCAGATGTCGGCCCTGGAGTTCTACTCTTATAAAAAGTCAGGTA
TCACTGAAGTGTGTAGAGAGGAGGCTCGCCGTGCCCTCAAGGATGGAGTGGCCACAGGAGGACATGCCGT
ATCCCGGGGAAGTGCAAAGATCAGATGGTTGGAGGAGAGAGGATATCTGCAGCCCTATGGGAAGGTTGTT
GACCTCGGATGTGGCAGAGGGGGCTGGAGCTATTATGCCGCCACCATCCGCAAAGTGCAGGAGGTGAGAG
GATACACAAAGGGAGGTCCCGGTCATGAAGAACCCATGCTGGTGCAAAGCTATGGGTGGAACATAGTTCG
TCTCAAGAGTGGAGTGGACGTCTTCCACATGGCGGCTGAGCCGTGTGACACTCTGCTGTGTGACATAGGT
GAGTCATCATCTAGTCCTGAAGTGGAAGAGACACGAACACTCAGAGTGCTCTCTATGGTGGGGGACTGGC
TTGAAAAAAGACCAGGGGCCTTCTGTATAAAGGTGCTGTGCCCATACACCAGCACTATGATGGAAACGAT
GGAGCGACTGCAACGTAGGCATGGGGGAGGATTAGTCAGAGTGCCATTGTGTCGCAACTCCACACATGAG
ATGTACTGGGTCTCTGGGGCAAAGAGCAACATCATAAAAAGTGTGTCCACCACAAGTCAGCTCCTCCTGG
GACGCATGGATGGCCCCAGGAGGCCAGTGAAATATGAGGAGGATGTGAACCTCGGCTCGGGTACACGAGC
TGTGGCAAGCTGTGCTGAGGCTCCTAACATGAAAATCATCGGCAGGCGCATTGAGAGAATCCGCAATGAA
CATGCAGAAACATGGTTTCTTGATGAAAACCACCCATACAGGACATGGGCCTACCACGGGAGCTACGAAG
CCCCCACGCAAGGATCAGCGTCTTCCCTCGTGAACGGGGTTGTTAGACTCCTGTCAAAGCCTTGGGACGT
GGTGACTGGAGTTACAGGAATAGCCATGACTGACACCACACCATACGGCCAACAAAGAGTCTTCAAAGAA
AAAGTGGACACCAGGGTGCCAGATCCCCAAGAAGGCACTCGCCAGGTAATGAACATAGTCTCTTCCTGGC
TGTGGAAGGAGCTGGGGAAACGCAAGCGGCCACGCGTCTGCACCAAAGAAGAGTTTATCAACAAGGTGCG
CAGCAATGCAGCACTGGGAGCAATATTTGAAGAGGAAAAAGAATGGAAGACGGCTGTGGAAGCTGTGAAT
GATCCAAGGTTTTGGGCCCTAGTGGATAGGGAGAGAGAACACCACCTGAGAGGAGAGTGTCACAGCTGTG
TGTACAACATGATGGGAAAAAGAGAAAAGAAGCAAGGAGAGTTCGGGAAAGCAAAAGGTAGCCGCGCCAT
CTGGTACATGTGGTTGGGAGCCAGATTCTTGGAGTTTGAAGCCCTTGGATTCTTGAACGAGGACCATTGG
ATGGGAAGAGAAAACTCAGGAGGTGGAGTCGAAGGGTTAGGATTGCAAAGACTTGGATACATTCTAGAAG
AAATGAATCGGGCACCAGGAGGAAAGATGTACGCAGATGACACTGCTGGCTGGGACACCCGCATTAGTAA
GTTTGATCTGGAGAATGAAGCTCTGATTACCAACCAAATGGAGGAAGGGCACAGAACTCTGGCGTTGGCC
GTGATTAAATACACATACCAAAACAAAGTGGTGAAGGTTCTCAGACCAGCTGAAGGAGGAAAAACAGTTA
TGGACATCATTTCAAGACAAGACCAGAGAGGGAGTGGACAAGTTGTCACTTATGCTCTCAACACATTCAC
CAACTTGGTGGTGCAGCTTATCCGGAACATGGAAGCTGAGGAAGTGTTAGAGATGCAAGACTTATGGTTG
TTGAGGAAGCCAGAGAAAGTGACCAGATGGTTGCAGAGCAATGGATGGGATAGACTCAAACGAATGGCGG
TCAGTGGAGATGACTGCGTTGTGAAGCCAATCGATGATAGGTTTGCACATGCCCTCAGGTTCTTGAATGA
CATGGGAAAAGTTAGGAAAGACACACAGGAGTGGAAACCCTCGACTGGATGGAGCAATTGGGAAGAAGTC
CCGTTCTGCTCCCACCACTTCAACAAGCTGTACCTCAAGGATGGGAGATCCATTGTGGTCCCTTGCCGCC
ACCAAGATGAACTGATTGGCCGAGCTCGCGTCTCACCAGGGGCAGGATGGAGCATCCGGGAGACTGCCTG
TCTTGCAAAATCATATGCGCAGATGTGGCAGCTCCTTTATTTCCACAGAAGAGATCTTCGACTGATGGCT
AATGCCATTTGCTCGGCTGTGCCAGTTGACTGGGTACCAACTGGGAGAACCACCTGGTCAATCCACGGAA
AGGGAGAATGGATGACCACTGAGGACATGCTCATGGTGTGGAATAGAGTGTGGATTGAGGAGAACGACCA
TATGGAGGACAAGACTCCTGTAACAAAATGGACAGACATTCCCTATCTAGGAAAAAGGGAGGACTTATGG
TGTGGATCCCTTATAGGGCACAGACCCCGCACCACTTGGGCTGAAAACATCAAAGACACAGTCAACATGG
TGCGCAGGATCATAGGTGATGAAGAAAAGTACATGGACTATCTATCCACCCAAGTCCGCTACTTGGGTGA
GGAAGGGTCCACACCCGGAGTGTTGAACCCAGCTTTCTTGTACAAAGTGGTGCTGGAGGTGCTCTTCCAG
GGCCCGAAGGGCGAGGAGGATAACATGGCCATCATCAAGGAGTTCATGCGCTTCAAGGTGCACATGGAGG
GCTCCGTGAACGGCCACGAGTTCGAGATCGAGGGCGAGGGCGAGGGCCGCCCCTACGAGGGCACCCAGAC
CGCCAAGCTGAAGGTGACCAAGGGTGGCCCCCTGCCCTTCGCCTGGGACATCCTGTCCCCTCAGTTCATG
TACGGCTCCAAGGCCTACGTGAAGCACCCCGCCGACATCCCCGACTACTTGAAGCTGTCCTTCCCCGAGG
GCTTCAAGTGGGAGCGCGTGATGAACTTCGAGGACGGCGGCGTGGTGACCGTGACCCAGGACTCCTCCCT
GCAGGACGGCGAGTTCATCTACAAGGTGAAGCTGCGCGGCACCAACTTCCCCTCCGACGGCCCCGTAATG
CAGAAGAAGACTATGGGCTGGGAGGCCTCCTCCGAGCGGATGTACCCCGAGGACGGCGCCCTGAAGGGCG
AGATCAAGCAGAGGCTGAAGCTGAAGGACGGCGGCCACTACGACGCTGAGGTCAAGACCACCTACAAGGC
CAAGAAGCCCGTGCAGCTGCCCGGCGCCTACAACGTCAACATCAAGTTGGACATCACCTCCCACAACGAG
GACTACACCATCGTGGAACAGTACGAACGCGCCGAGGGCCGCCACTCCACCGGCGGCATGGACGAGCTGT
ACAAGACCTCTGGTCACCACCATCACCACCATCACCACTAAGCGGCCGCCCTCCTCCTCCTTTCTTGTTC
CTTTCACGTCGCCTTCTCGGTTGTAGCTGGCAGACGACGAGTCTTACTTTTACGTGTACTTCTCTATAGA
TGATGTATGATCTCTCTGCATGCGTGTTCGTGCATGTGTCCGTGTGTTGGGTACGCGTGGTACCCTGCAG
GAAGGAAGCTGAGTTGGCTGCTGCCACCGCTGAGCAATAACTAGTAATTACTAGCATAACCCCTTGGGGC
CTCTAAACGGGTCTTGAGGGGGTTTTTTGCTGAAAGGAGGACAGCTGATGATTGTCATGCTTGCCATCTG
TTTTCTTGCAAGGTCAGAGGAATTCGTAATCATGGTCATAGCTGTTTCCTGTGTGAAATTGTTATCCGCT
CACAATTCCACACAACATACGAGCCGGAAGCATAAAGTGTAAAGCCTGGGGTGCCTAATGAGTGAGCTAA
CTCACATTAATTGCGTTGCGCTCACTGCCCGCTTTCCAGTCGGGAAACCTGTCGTGCCAGCTGCATTAAT
GAATCGGCCAACGCGCGGGGAGAGGCGGTTTGCGTATTGGGCGCTCTTCCGCTTCCTCGCTCACTGACTC
GCTGCGCTCGGTCGTTCGGCTGCGGCGAGCGGTATCAGCTCACTCAAAGGCGGTAATACGGTTATCCACA
GAATCAGGGGATAACGCAGGAAAGAACATGTGAGCAAAAGGCCAGCAAAAGGCCAGGAACCGTAAAAAGG
CCGCGTTGCTGGCGTTTTTCCATAGGCTCCGCCCCCCTGACGAGCATCACAAAAATCGACGCTCAAGTCA
GAGGTGGCGAAACCCGACAGGACTATAAAGATACCAGGCGTTTCCCCCTGGAAGCTCCCTCGTGCGCTCT
CCTGTTCCGACCCTGCCGCTTACCGGATACCTGTCCGCCTTTCTCCCTTCGGGAAGCGTGGCGCTTTCTC
ATAGCTCACGCTGTAGGTATCTCAGTTCGGTGTAGGTCGTTCGCTCCAAGCTGGGCTGTGTGCACGAACC
CCCCGTTCAGCCCGACCGCTGCGCCTTATCCGGTAACTATCGTCTTGAGTCCAACCCGGTAAGACACGAC
TTATCGCCACTGGCAGCAGCCACTGGTAACAGGATTAGCAGAGCGAGGTATGTAGGCGGTGCTACAGAGT
TCTTGAAGTGGTGGCCTAACTACGGCTACACTAGAAGAACAGTATTTGGTATCTGCGCTCTGCTGAAGCC
AGTTACCTTCGGAAAAAGAGTTGGTAGCTCTTGATCCGGCAAACAAACCACCGCTGGTAGCGGTGGTTTT
TTTGTTTGCAAGCAGCAGATTACGCGCAGAAAAAAAGGATCTCAAGAGGATCCTTTGATCTTTTCTACGG
GGTCTGACGCTCAGTGGAACGAAAACTCACGTTAAGGGATTTTGGTCATGAGATTATCAAAAAGGATCTT
CACCTAGATCCTTTTAAATTAAAAATGAAGTTTTAAATCAATCTAAAGTATATATGAGTAAACTTGGTCT
GACAGTTACCAATGCTTAATCAGTGAGGCACCTATCTCAGCGATCTGTCTAGTTCGTTCATCCATAGTTG
CCTGACTCCCCGTCGTGTAGATAACTACGATACGGGAGGGCTTACCATCTGGCCCCAGTGCTGCAATGAT
ACCGCGAGACCCACGCTCACCGGCTCCAGATTTATCAGCAATAAACCAGCCAGCCGGAAGGGCCGAGCGC
AGAAGTGGTCCTGCAACTTTATCCGCCTCCATCCAGTCTATTAATTGTTGCCGGGAAGCTAGAGTAAGTA
GTTCGCCAGTTAATAGTTTGCGCAACGTTGTTGCCATTGCTACAGGCATCGTGGTGTCACGCTCGTCGTT
TGGTATGGCTTCATTCAGCTCCGGTTCCCAACGATCAAGGCGAGTTACATGATCCCCCATGTTGTGCAAA
AAAGCGGTTAGCTCCTTCGGTCCTCCGATCGTTGTCAGAAGTAAGTTGGCCGCAGTGTTATCACTCATGG
TTATGGCAGCACTGCATAATTCTCTTACTGTCATGCCATCCGTAAGATGCTTTTCTGTGACTGGTGAGTA
CTCAACCAAGTCATTCTGAGAATAGTGTATGCGGCGACCGAGTTGCTCTTGCCCGGCGTCAATACGGGAT
AATACCGCGCCACATAGCAGAACTTTAAAAGTGCTCATCATTGGAAAACGTTCTTCGGGGCGAAAACTCT
CAAGGATCTTACCGCTGTTGAGATCCAGTTCGATGTAACCCACTCGTGCACCCAACTGATCTTCAGCATC
TTTTACTTTCACCAGCGTTTCTGGGTGAGCAAAAACAGGAAGGCAAAATGCCGCAAAAAAGGGAATAAGG
GCGACACGGAAATGTTGAATACTCATACTCTTCCTTTTTCAATATTATTGAAGCATTTATCAGGGTTATT
GTCTCATGAGCGGATACATATTTGAATGTATTTAGAAAAATAAACAAATAGGGGTTCCGCGCACATTTCC
CCGAAAAGTGCCACCT
